Addgene plasmid #16230: GFP Snail 4SE
Depositing lab: Mien-Chie Hung. Depositing organization: University of Texas MD Anderson Cancer Center. Publication: Dual regulation of Snail by GSK-3beta-mediated phosphorylation in control of epithelial-mesenchymal transition. Zhou BP, Deng J, Xia W, Xu J, Li YM, Gunduz M, Hung MC. Nat Cell Biol. 2004 Oct . 6(10):931-40. 10.1038/ncb1173 PubMed 15448698.
Backbone
  Vector backbone: pEGFP-C2
  Backbone manufacturer: Clontech
  Backbone size w/o insert (bp): 4700
  Vector type: Mammalian Expression
  Selectable markers: Neomycin (select with G418)
Growth in bacteria
  Bacterial resistance: Kanamycin, 50 μg/mL
  Growth temperature: 37°C
  Growth strain: DH5alpha
  Copy number: High Copy
Gene/Insert
  Gene/Insert name: Snail
  Species: H. sapiens (human)
  Insert size (bp): 800
  Mutation: 4SE: S108E, S112E, S116E, S120E
  Entrez Gene: SNAI1 (a.k.a. SLUGH2, SNA, SNAH, SNAIL, SNAIL1, dJ710H13.1)
  Tag / fusion protein: EGFP (N terminal on backbone)
  Cloning method: Restriction Enzyme; 5′ cloning site EcoRI (not destroyed); 3′ cloning site EcoRI (not destroyed)
  Sequencing primers: 5′ EGFP-C
Terms and licenses: Academic/Nonprofit Terms; Industry Terms: Not Available to Industry
Depositor comments: Also see GFP Snail WT author's map.
How to cite: GFP Snail 4SE was a gift from Mien-Chie Hung (Addgene plasmid # 16230 ; http://n2t.net/addgene:16230 ; RRID:Addgene_16230)
