[The description below was written by a language model from this plasmid's Addgene catalogue record.]
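Description:
GFP Snail 4SE is a mammalian expression plasmid built on the Clontech pEGFP-C2 backbone (about 4.7 kb without insert) that expresses a mutant form of the human transcription factor Snail (SNAI1) as a fusion to EGFP. The roughly 800 bp Snail coding sequence was inserted at an EcoRI site, which is retained on both sides of the insert, so EGFP supplied by the backbone sits at the N terminus of Snail. The plasmid is maintained at high copy number in E. coli under kanamycin selection, and the neomycin resistance marker permits G418 selection of transfected mammalian cells. The record lists no promoter or feature table. pEGFP-C series vectors generally drive the fusion from the CMV immediate-early promoter and use a single Kan/Neo cassette for both bacterial and mammalian selection, but this is not confirmed here.

The defining feature is the 4SE mutation, in which four serines (S108, S112, S116 and S120) are replaced by glutamate. Serine-to-glutamate substitutions are commonly used to mimic constitutive phosphorylation by introducing a negative charge. The associated publication concerns GSK-3beta-mediated phosphorylation of Snail in the control of epithelial-mesenchymal transition, which suggests these residues were studied as phosphorylation sites. The EGFP tag lets the fusion protein be followed by fluorescence in live or fixed cells, so the construct suits comparisons of localisation, abundance or stability of the mutant with wild-type Snail. The depositor points to a companion GFP Snail WT construct and its map for reference.
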