>Addgene plasmid #16230 | GFP Snail 4SE | addgene partial sequence | sequence record 22640 | EGFP-C 5'-CATGGTCCTGCTGGAGTTCGTG-3'
CCGGCCGGACTCAGATCTCGAGCTCAGCTTCGAATTCGCCCTTGTAGGATCCCCGCGCTCTTTCCTCGTC
AGGAAGCCCTCCGACCCCAATCGGAAGCCTAACTACAGCGAGCTGCAGGACTCTAATCCAGAGTTTACCT
TCCAGCAGCCCTACGACCAGGCCCACCTGCTGGCAGCCATCCCACCTCCGGAGATCCTCAACCCCACCGC
CTCGCTGCCAATGCTCATCTGGGACTCTGTCCTGGCGCCCCAAGCCCAGCCAATTGCCTGGGCCTCCCTT
CGGCTCCAGGAGAGTCCCAGGGTGGCAGAGCTGACCTCCCTGTCAGATGAGGACAGTGGGAAAGGCTCCC
AGCCCCCCAGCCCACCCGAACCGGCTCCTGAAAGCTTCTCCGAGACTTCAGTCGAAGAGTTGGAGGCCGA
GGCCTATGCTGCCTTCCCAGGCTTGGGCCAAGTGCCCAAGCAGCTGGCCCAGCTCTCTGAGGCCAAGGAT
CTCCAGGCTCGAAAGGCCTTCAACTGCAAATACTGCAACAAGGAATACCTCAGCCTGGGTGCCCTCAAGA
TGCACATCCGAAGCCACACGCTGCCCTGCGTCTGCGGAACCTGCGGGAAGGCCTTCTCTAGGCCCTGGCT
GCTACAAGGCCATGTCCGGACCCACACTGGCGAGAAGCCCTTCTCCTGTCCCCACTGCAGCCGTGCCTTC
GCTGACCGCTCCAACCTGCGGGCCCACCTCCAGACCCACTCAGATGTCAAGAAGTACCAGTGCCAGGCGT
GTGCTCGGACCTTCTCCCGAATGTCCCTGCTCCACAAGCACCAAGAGTCCGGCTGCTCAGGATGTCCCCG
CTGACTCGAGTACAGGGGCGAATTCGCCCTTGTAGGATCCCCGCGC
